Addgene plasmid #99297: STARR-seq luciferase validation vector_ORI_empty
Purpose: (Empty Backbone) Luciferase validation vector; empty vector without insert to determine baseline
Depositing lab: Alexander Stark. Depositing organization: Research Institute of Molecular Pathology (IMP). Publication: Resolving systematic errors in widely used enhancer activity assays in human cells. Muerdter F, Boryn LM, Woodfin AR, Neumayr C, Rath M, Zabidi MA, Pagani M, Haberle V, Kazmar T, Catarino RR, Schernhuber K, Arnold CD, Stark A. Nat Methods. 2017 Dec 11. pii: nmeth.4534. doi: 10.1038/nmeth.4534. PubMed 29256496.
Backbone
  Vector backbone: STARR-seq luciferase validation vector_ORI_empty
  Backbone manufacturer: Promega
  Backbone size (bp): 3983
  Vector type: Mammalian Expression, Luciferase ; STARR-seq Luciferase validation vector
Growth in bacteria
  Bacterial resistance: Ampicillin, 100 μg/mL
  Growth temperature: 37°C
  Growth strain: DH5alpha
  Copy number: High Copy
Gene/Insert
  Gene/Insert name: None
Terms and licenses: Academic/Nonprofit Terms; Industry Terms: Not Available to Industry
Depositor comments: This vector serves as a control for Luciferase assays. The origin of replication substitutes the core promoter; there is no enhancer cloned into this construct . Please see bioRxiv for preprint article. Posted 17 July 2017. DOI: 10.1101/164590
How to cite: STARR-seq luciferase validation vector_ORI_empty was a gift from Alexander Stark (Addgene plasmid # 99297 ; http://n2t.net/addgene:99297 ; RRID:Addgene_99297)
