[The description below was written by a language model from this plasmid's Addgene catalogue record and pLannotate feature annotations shown in this document.]
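Description:
STARR-seq luciferase validation vector_ORI_empty is a 3,983 bp mammalian luciferase reporter plasmid built on a Promega-derived backbone. It serves as the empty, enhancer-less control for validating enhancer candidates identified in STARR-seq screens. It is propagated in E. coli as a high-copy plasmid through a ColE1/pUC-type origin of replication and selected with ampicillin via a β-lactamase (AmpR) gene, which spans the numbering origin of the circular sequence and is preceded by a partial match to its bla promoter.

The reporter unit consists of the synthetic luc2 version of the firefly luciferase coding sequence followed by an SV40 polyadenylation signal. No conventional eukaryotic core promoter is annotated. According to the depositor's comments, the bacterial origin of replication substitutes for the core promoter. This fits the feature table, where the ori lies about 100 bp upstream of luc2, so the same element would provide both bacterial replication and the site of transcription initiation for luciferase in mammalian cells. The remaining annotations are short fragment matches to SV40 large T antigen, the tetracycline resistance gene and an RSF origin. They sit between the poly(A) signal and the AmpR cassette and appear to be backbone remnants rather than functional parts.

The record lists no insert and no cloned enhancer, so luciferase output from this plasmid gives the baseline activity of the ORI-driven reporter. Sister constructs carrying candidate enhancers can then be compared against that baseline in transfected cells. The record does not state where candidate sequences are inserted.
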