Features (pLannotate 1.2.2; 8 found; start..end, strand, type, name):
    197..785     -  rep_origin     ori: high-copy-number ColE1/pMB1/pBR322/pUC origin of replication
    890..2542    +  CDS            luciferase: firefly luciferase synthetic luc2 version of the luciferase gene
   2586..2707    -  polyA_signal   SV40 poly(A) signal: SV40 polyadenylation signal
   2730..2798    -  CDS            large T antigen (fragment): large T antigen from SV40 (simian virus 40)
   2814..2946    +  CDS            TcR (fragment): tetracycline efflux protein; tet; confers resistance to tetracycline
   2945..3070    -  rep_origin     RSF ori (fragment): Plasmids containing the RSF 1030 origin of replication can be propagated in E. coli cells that contain additional plasmids with compatible origins.
   3088..3129    +  promoter       AmpR promoter (fragment): bla
   3130..7       +  CDS            AmpR (across the origin): β-lactamase confers resistance to ampicillin, carbenicillin, and related antibiotics
>Addgene plasmid #99297 | STARR-seq luciferase validation vector_ORI_empty | addgene full sequence | sequence record 190936 | Addgene NGS Result
CTGGTAACCACTGCAGTGGTTTAGCATTTGCGGCCGCTGTCAGACCAAGTTTACTCATATATACTTTAGA
TTGATTTAAAACTTCATTTTTAATTTAAAAGGATCTAGGTGAAGATCCTTTTTGATAATCTCATGACATG
TGAGCAAAAGGCCAGCAAAAGGCCAGGAACCGTAAAAAGGCCGCGTTGCTGGCGTTTTTCCATAGGCTCC
GCCCCCCTGACGAGCATCACAAAAATCGACGCTCAAGTCAGAGGTGGCGAAACCCGACAGGACTATAAAG
ATACCAGGCGTTTCCCCCTGGAAGCTCCCTCGTGCGCTCTCCTGTTCCGACCCTGCCGCTTACCGGATAC
CTGTCCGCCTTTCTCCCTTCGGGAAGCGTGGCGCTTTCTCATAGCTCACGCTGTAGGTATCTCAGTTCGG
TGTAGGTCGTTCGCTCCAAGCTGGGCTGTGTGCACGAACCCCCCGTTCAGCCCGACCGCTGCGCCTTATC
CGGTAACTATCGTCTTGAGTCCAACCCGGTAAGACACGACTTATCGCCACTGGCAGCAGCCACTGGTAAC
AGGATTAGCAGAGCGAGGTATGTAGGCGGTGCTACAGAGTTCTTGAAGTGGTGGCCTAACTACGGCTACA
CTAGAAGAACAGTATTTGGTATCTGCGCTCTGCTGAAGCCAGTTACCTTCGGAAAAAGAGTTGGTAGCTC
TTGATCCGGCAAACAAACCACCGCTGGTAGCGGTGGTTTTTTTGTTTGCAAGCAGCAGATTACGCGCAGA
AAAAAAGGATCTCAAGAAGATCCTTTGATCTTTTCTACGGGGTCTGACGCTCAGTGGAACGAAAACTCAC
GTTAAGGGATTTTGAAGCTTGGCAATCCGGTACTGTTGGTAAAGCCACCATGGAAGATGCCAAAAACATT
AAGAAGGGCCCAGCGCCATTCTACCCACTCGAAGACGGGACCGCCGGCGAGCAGCTGCACAAAGCCATGA
AGCGCTACGCCCTGGTGCCCGGCACCATCGCCTTTACCGACGCACATATCGAGGTGGACATTACCTACGC
CGAGTACTTCGAGATGAGCGTTCGGCTGGCAGAAGCTATGAAGCGCTATGGGCTGAATACAAACCATCGG
ATCGTGGTGTGCAGCGAGAATAGCTTGCAGTTCTTCATGCCCGTGTTGGGTGCCCTGTTCATCGGTGTGG
CTGTGGCCCCAGCTAACGACATCTACAACGAGCGCGAGCTGCTGAACAGCATGGGCATCAGCCAGCCCAC
CGTCGTATTCGTGAGCAAGAAAGGGCTGCAAAAGATCCTCAACGTGCAAAAGAAGCTACCGATCATACAA
AAGATCATCATCATGGATAGCAAGACCGACTACCAGGGCTTCCAAAGCATGTACACCTTCGTGACTTCCC
ATTTGCCACCCGGCTTCAACGAGTACGACTTCGTGCCCGAGAGCTTCGACCGGGACAAAACCATCGCCCT
GATCATGAACAGTAGTGGCAGTACCGGATTGCCCAAGGGCGTAGCCCTACCGCACCGCACCGCTTGTGTC
CGATTCAGTCATGCCCGCGACCCCATCTTCGGCAACCAGATCATCCCCGACACCGCTATCCTCAGCGTGG
TGCCATTTCACCACGGCTTCGGCATGTTCACCACGCTGGGCTACTTGATCTGCGGCTTTCGGGTCGTGCT
CATGTACCGCTTCGAGGAGGAGCTATTCTTGCGCAGCTTGCAAGACTATAAGATTCAATCTGCCCTGCTG
GTGCCCACACTATTTAGCTTCTTCGCTAAGAGCACTCTCATCGACAAGTACGACCTAAGCAACTTGCACG
AGATCGCCAGCGGCGGGGCGCCGCTCAGCAAGGAGGTAGGTGAGGCCGTGGCCAAACGCTTCCACCTACC
AGGCATCCGCCAGGGCTACGGCCTGACAGAAACAACCAGCGCCATTCTGATCACCCCCGAAGGGGACGAC
AAGCCTGGCGCAGTAGGCAAGGTGGTGCCCTTCTTCGAGGCTAAGGTGGTGGACTTGGACACCGGTAAGA
CACTGGGTGTGAACCAGCGCGGCGAGCTGTGCGTCCGTGGCCCCATGATCATGAGCGGCTACGTTAACAA
CCCCGAGGCTACAAACGCTCTCATCGACAAGGACGGCTGGCTGCACAGCGGCGACATCGCCTACTGGGAC
GAGGACGAGCACTTCTTCATCGTGGACCGGCTGAAGAGCCTGATCAAATACAAGGGCTACCAGGTAGCCC
CAGCCGAACTGGAGAGCATCCTGCTGCAACACCCCAACATCTTCGACGCCGGGGTCGCCGGCCTGCCCGA
CGACGATGCCGGCGAGCTGCCCGCCGCAGTCGTCGTGCTGGAACACGGTAAAACCATGACCGAGAAGGAG
ATCGTGGACTATGTGGCCAGCCAGGTTACAACCGCCAAGAAGCTGCGCGGTGGTGTTGTGTTCGTGGACG
AGGTGCCTAAAGGACTGACCGGCAAGTTGGACGCCCGCAAGATCCGCGAGATTCTCATTAAGGCCAAGAA
GGGCGGCAAGATCGCCGTGTAATAATTCTAGAGTCGGGGCGGCCGGCCGCTTCGAGCAGACATGATAAGA
TACATTGATGAGTTTGGACAAACCACAACTAGAATGCAGTGAAAAAAATGCTTTATTTGTGAAATTTGTG
ATGCTATTGCTTTATTTGTAACCATTATAAGCTGCAATAAACAAGTTAACAACAACAATTGCATTCATTT
TATGTTTCAGGTTCAGGGGGAGGTGTGGGAGGTTTTTTAAAGCAAGTAAAACCTCTACAAATGTGGTAAA
ATCGATAAGGATCCGTCGACCGATGCCCTTGAGAGCCTTCAACCCAGTCAGCTCCTTCCGGTGGGCGCGG
GGCATGACTATCGTCGCCGCACTTATGACTGTCTTCTTTATCATGCAACTCGTAGGACAGGTGCCGGCAG
CGCTCTTCCGCTTCCTCGCTCACTGACTCGCTGCGCTCGGTCGTTCGGCTGCGGCGAGCGGTATCAGCTC
ACTCAAAGGCGGTAATACGGTTATCCACAGAATCAGGGGATAACGCAGGAAAGAACATGTCTTGAGAGAC
GTACTAGTAACCCTGATAAATGCTTCAATAATATTGAAAAAGGACGAGTATGAGCATCCAACATTTTCGT
GTCGCACTCATTCCCTTCTTTGCGGCATTTTGCTTGCCTGTTTTTGCACACCCCGAAACGCTGGTGAAAG
TAAAAGATGCTGAAGATCAACTGGGTGCAAGAGTGGGCTATATCGAACTGGATCTCAATAGCGGCAAGAT
CCTTGAGTCTTTCCGCCCCGAAGAACGATTCCCGATGATGAGCACTTTCAAAGTACTGCTATGTGGCGCG
GTGTTGTCCCGTATAGACGCCGGGCAAGAGCAGCTTGGTCGCCGTATACACTACTCACAAAACGACTTGG
TTGAGTACTCGCCGGTCACGGAAAAGCATCTTACGGATGGCATGACGGTAAGAGAATTGTGTAGTGCTGC
CATTACCATGAGCGACAACACCGCGGCCAACTTACTTCTGACAACGATCGGAGGCCCTAAGGAGCTGACT
GCATTTCTTCATAATATGGGTGATCATGTGACCCGGCTTGACCGCTGGGAACCAGAGTTGAACGAAGCCA
TACCGAACGACGAGCGTGATACCACGATGCCAGTAGCAATGGCCACAACTCTTCGGAAACTACTCACTGG
CGAACTTCTTACTCTAGCATCACGACAGCAGCTCATAGACTGGATGGAGGCGGACAAAGTAGCAGGACCA
CTTCTTCGCTCGGCCCTCCCTGCTGGCTGGTTCATTGCTGACAAATCGGGGGCCGGTGAACGCGGCTCTC
GCGGCATCATTGCTGCGCTGGGGCCTGATGGTAAGCCCTCACGAATCGTAGTGATCTACACGACGGGGAG
TCAGGCCACTATGGACGAACGAAATAGGCAGATCGCTGAGATCGGTGCCTCACTGATCAAGCA
